>Addgene plasmid #80587 | pJOG294 | depositor full sequence | sequence record 151875 | pJOG294 sequence 4200 bps
TCGCGCGTTTCGGTGATGACGGTGAAAACCTCTGACACATGCAGCTCCCGGAGACGGTCACAGCTTGTCT
GTAAGCGGATGCCGGGAGCAGACAAGCCCGTCAGGGCGCGTCAGCGGGTGTTGGCGGGTGTCGGGGCTGG
CTTAACTATGCGGCATCAGAGCAGATTGTACTGAGAGTGCACCATATGCGGTGTGAAATACCGCACAGAT
GCGTAAGGAGAAAATACCGCATCAGGCGCCATTCGCCATTCAGGCTGCGCAACTGTTGGGAAGGGCGATC
GGTGCGGGCCTCTTCGCTATTACGCCAGCTGGCGAAAGGGGGATGTGCTGCAAGGCGATTAAGTTGGGTA
ACGCCAGGGTTTTCCCAGTCACGACGTTGTAAAACGACGGCCAGTGAATTCGAGCTCGGTACCTCGCGAA
TGCATCTAGATTTTGAAGACAATTGCAGAGACCGAGACGTTGATCGGCACGTAAGAGGTTCCAACTTTCA
CCATAATGAAATAAGATCACTACCGGGCGTATTTTTTGAGTTATCGAGATTTTCAGGAGCTAAGGAAGCT
AAAATGGAGAAAAAAATCACTGGATATACCACCGTTGATATATCCCAATGGCATCGTAAAGAACATTTTG
AGGCATTTCAGTCAGTTGCTCAATGTACCTATAACCAGACCGTTCAGCTGGATATTACGGCCTTTTTAAA
GACCGTAAAGAAAAATAAGCACAAGTTTTATCCGGCCTTTATTCACATTCTTGCCCGCCTGATGAATGCT
CATCCGGAATTCCGTATGGCAATGAAAGACGGTGAGCTGGTGATATGGGATAGTGTTCACCCTTGTTACA
CCGTTTTCCATGAGCAAACTGAAACGTTTTCATCGCTCTGGAGTGAATACCACGACGATTTCCGGCAGTT
TCTACACATATATTCGCAAGATGTGGCGTGTTACGGTGAAAACCTGGCCTATTTCCCTAAAGGGTTTATT
GAGAATATGTTTTTCGTCTCAGCCAATCCCTGGGTGAGTTTCACCAGTTTTGATTTAAACGTGGCCAATA
TGGACAACTTCTTCGCCCCCGTTTTCACCATGGGCAAATATTATACGCAAGGCGACAAGGTGCTGATGCC
GCTGGCGATTCAGGTTCATCATGCCGTCTGTGATGGCTTCCATGTCGGCAGAATGCTTAATGAATTACAA
CAGTACTGCGATGAGTGGCAGGGCGGGGCGTAATCGCGTGGATCCGGCTTACTAAAAGCCAGATAACAGT
ATGCGTATTTGCGCGCTGATTTTTGCGGTATAAGAATATATACTGATATGTATACCCGAAGTATGTCAAA
AAGAGGTATGCTATGAAGCAGCGTATTACAGTGACAGTTGACAGCGACAGCTATCAGTTGCTCAAGGCAT
ATATGATGTCAATATCTCCGGTCTGGTAAGCACAACCATGCAGAATGAAGCCCGTCGTCTGCGTGCCGAA
CGCTGGAAAGCGGAAAATCAGGAAGGGATGGCTGAGGTCGCCCGGTTTATTGAAATGAACGGCTCTTTTG
CTGACGAGAACAGGGGCTGGTGAAATGCAGTTTAAGGTTTACACCTATAAAAGAGAGAGCCGTTATCGTC
TGTTTGTGGATGTACAGAGTGATATTATTGACACGCCCGGGCGACGGATGGTGATCCCCCTGGCCAGTGC
ACGTCTGCTGTCAGATAAAGTCTCCCGTGAACTTTACCCGGTGGTGCATATCGGGGATGAAAGCTGGCGC
ATGATGACCACCGATATGGCCAGTGTGCCGGTTTCCGTTATCGGGGAAGAAGTGGCTGATCTCAGCCACC
GCGAAAATGACATCAAAAACGCCATTAACCTGATGTTCTGGGGAATATAAATGTCAGGCTCCCTTATACA
CAGCCAGTCGGTCTCAGCTTTTGTCTTCAAAATCGGATCCCGGGCCCGTCGACTGCAGAGGCCTGCATGC
AAGCTTGGCGTAATCATGGTCATAGCTGTTTCCTGTGTGAAATTGTTATCCGCTCACAATTCCACACAAC
ATACGAGCCGGAAGCATAAAGTGTAAAGCCTGGGGTGCCTAATGAGTGAGCTAACTCACATTAATTGCGT
TGCGCTCACTGCCCGCTTTCCAGTCGGGAAACCTGTCGTGCCAGCTGCATTAATGAATCGGCCAACGCGC
GGGGAGAGGCGGTTTGCGTATTGGGCGCTCTTCCGCTTCCTCGCTCACTGACTCGCTGCGCTCGGTCGTT
CGGCTGCGGCGAGCGGTATCAGCTCACTCAAAGGCGGTAATACGGTTATCCACAGAATCAGGGGATAACG
CAGGAAAGAACATGTGAGCAAAAGGCCAGCAAAAGGCCAGGAACCGTAAAAAGGCCGCGTTGCTGGCGTT
TTTCCATAGGCTCCGCCCCCCTGACGAGCATCACAAAAATCGACGCTCAAGTCAGAGGTGGCGAAACCCG
ACAGGACTATAAAGATACCAGGCGTTTCCCCCTGGAAGCTCCCTCGTGCGCTCTCCTGTTCCGACCCTGC
CGCTTACCGGATACCTGTCCGCCTTTCTCCCTTCGGGAAGCGTGGCGCTTTCTCATAGCTCACGCTGTAG
GTATCTCAGTTCGGTGTAGGTCGTTCGCTCCAAGCTGGGCTGTGTGCACGAACCCCCCGTTCAGCCCGAC
CGCTGCGCCTTATCCGGTAACTATCGTCTTGAGTCCAACCCGGTAAGACACGACTTATCGCCACTGGCAG
CAGCCACTGGTAACAGGATTAGCAGAGCGAGGTATGTAGGCGGTGCTACAGAGTTCTTGAAGTGGTGGCC
TAACTACGGCTACACTAGAAGAACAGTATTTGGTATCTGCGCTCTGCTGAAGCCAGTTACCTTCGGAAAA
AGAGTTGGTAGCTCTTGATCCGGCAAACAAACCACCGCTGGTAGCGGTGGTTTTTTTGTTTGCAAGCAGC
AGATTACGCGCAGAAAAAAAGGATCTCAAGAAGATCCTTTGATCTTTTCTACGGGGTCTGACGCTCAGTG
GAACGAAAACTCACGTTAAGGGATTTTGGTCATGAGATTATCAAAAAGGATCTTCACCTAGATCCTTTTA
AATTAAAAATGAAGTTTTAAATCAATCTAAAGTATATATGAGTAAACTTGGTCTGACAGTTACCAATGCT
TAATCAGTGAGGCACCTATCTCAGCGATCTGTCTATTTCGTTCATCCATAGTTGCCTGACTCCCCGTCGT
GTAGATAACTACGATACGGGAGGGCTTACCATCTGGCCCCAGTGCTGCAATGATACCGCGAGAGCCACGC
TCACCGGCTCCAGATTTATCAGCAATAAACCAGCCAGCCGGAAGGGCCGAGCGCAGAAGTGGTCCTGCAA
CTTTATCCGCCTCCATCCAGTCTATTAATTGTTGCCGGGAAGCTAGAGTAAGTAGTTCGCCAGTTAATAG
TTTGCGCAACGTTGTTGCCATTGCTACAGGCATCGTGGTGTCACGCTCGTCGTTTGGTATGGCTTCATTC
AGCTCCGGTTCCCAACGATCAAGGCGAGTTACATGATCCCCCATGTTGTGCAAAAAAGCGGTTAGCTCCT
TCGGTCCTCCGATCGTTGTCAGAAGTAAGTTGGCCGCAGTGTTATCACTCATGGTTATGGCAGCACTGCA
TAATTCTCTTACTGTCATGCCATCCGTAAGATGCTTTTCTGTGACTGGTGAGTACTCAACCAAGTCATTC
TGAGAATAGTGTATGCGGCGACCGAGTTGCTCTTGCCCGGCGTCAATACGGGATAATACCGCGCCACATA
GCAGAACTTTAAAAGTGCTCATCATTGGAAAACGTTCTTCGGGGCGAAAACTCTCAAGGATCTTACCGCT
GTTGAGATCCAGTTCGATGTAACCCACTCGTGCACCCAACTGATCTTCAGCATCTTTTACTTTCACCAGC
GTTTCTGGGTGAGCAAAAACAGGAAGGCAAAATGCCGCAAAAAAGGGAATAAGGGCGACACGGAAATGTT
GAATACTCATACTCTTCCTTTTTCAATATTATTGAAGCATTTATCAGGGTTATTGTCTCATGAGCGGATA
CATATTTGAATGTATTTAGAAAAATAAACAAATAGGGGTTCCGCGCACATTTCCCCGAAAAGTGCCACCT
GACGTCTAAGAAACCATTATTATCATGACATTAACCTATAAAAATAGGCGTATCACGAGGCCCTTTCGTC
Features (pLannotate 1.2.2; 14 found; start..end, strand, type, name):
    137..236     +  misc_feature   bom (fragment): basis of mobility region from pBR322
    242..399     -  CDS            lacZα (fragment): LacZα fragment of β-galactosidase; lacZ fragment
    461..563     +  promoter       cat promoter: promoter of the E. coli cat gene encoding chloramphenicol acetyltransferase
    564..1223    +  CDS            CmR: chloramphenicol acetyltransferase; cat; confers resistance to chloramphenicol
   1402..1560    +  CDS            ccdA (fragment): CCDA_ECO57 - Also known as H, letA. Experimental evidence at protein level: Swiss-Prot protein existence level 1. Antitoxin component of a type II toxin-antitoxin (TA) system which inhibits the post-segregational killing (PSK) of plasmid-free cells, also referred to as a plasmid addiction system. Binds to and blocks the activity of CcdB; will also remove bound CcdB protein from the CcdB-GyrA complex by forming a CcdA-CcdB complex, a process termed rejuvenation. Functions as a transcriptional corepressor for the ccdAB operon, repression also requires CcdB (By similarity). From Escherichia coli
   1565..1867    +  CDS            ccdB: CCDB_ECOLI - Also known as G, letB, letD. Experimental evidence at protein level: Swiss-Prot protein existence level 1. Toxic component of a type II toxin-antitoxin (TA) system, functioning in plasmid maintainence. Responsible for the post- segregational killing (PSK) of plasmid-free cells, also referred to as a plasmid addiction system. Half-life of over 2 hours. Cell killing by CcdB is accompanied by filamentation, defects in chromosome and plasmid segregation, defects in cell division, formation of anucleate cells, decreased DNA synthesis and plasmid loss. Interferes with the activity of DN
   2003..2019    -  protein_bind   lac operator: The lac repressor binds to the lac operator to inhibit transcription in E. coli. This inhibition can be relieved by adding lactose or isopropyl-β-D-thiogalactopyranoside (IPTG). lac repressor encoded by lacI
   2027..2057    -  promoter       lac promoter: promoter for the E. coli lac operon
   2072..2093    -  protein_bind   CAP binding site: CAP binding activates transcription in the presence of cAMP. E. coli catabolite activator protein
   2106..2198    -  CDS            lacI (fragment): lac repressor; lacI; The lac repressor binds to the lac operator to inhibit transcription in E. coli. This inhibition can be relieved by adding lactose or isopropyl-β-D-thiogalactopyranoside (IPTG).
   2381..2969    -  rep_origin     ori: high-copy-number ColE1/pMB1/pBR322/pUC origin of replication
   3140..4000    -  CDS            AmpR: β-lactamase; bla; confers resistance to ampicillin, carbenicillin, and related antibiotics
   4001..4105    -  promoter       AmpR promoter: bla
   4200..35      +  CDS            rop (fragment) (across the origin): Rop protein, which maintains plasmids at low copy number; rop
