[The description below was written by a language model from this plasmid's Addgene catalogue record and pLannotate feature annotations shown in this document.]
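Description:
pJOG294 is a small (about 4.2 kb) high-copy E. coli cloning plasmid built on a pUC57 backbone, serving as a "dummy" ccdB module for assembling second-generation recipient vectors in a plant genome-editing toolkit. It replicates from the pUC/ColE1-type origin and carries the β-lactamase gene with its own promoter for ampicillin selection. According to the record, the BsaI recognition site within bla was removed. This change is consistent with use in BsaI-based (Golden Gate-style) modular assembly, although the record does not describe the flanking restriction sites or overhangs.

The roughly 1.5 kb insert sits within the interrupted lacZα region, downstream of the lac promoter, operator and CAP binding site. It consists of a chloramphenicol acetyltransferase gene driven by the cat promoter, followed by a ccdA fragment and the complete ccdB toxin gene; a BsaI site in this cassette was also eliminated. CcdB poisons DNA gyrase and kills ordinary E. coli strains, so the plasmid has to be maintained in a ccdB-tolerant strain, with chloramphenicol and ampicillin together selecting for retention of the cassette and the backbone.

In a modular cloning scheme, a cassette of this kind acts as a counter-selectable placeholder. Once it has been transferred into a recipient vector, its later replacement by a module of interest can be selected for simply by transforming a ccdB-sensitive strain, where only clones that have lost the cassette survive. The short bom, rop and lacI fragments in the annotation are backbone remnants rather than functional elements. The plasmid carries no plant expression elements, nuclease or guide RNA components.
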