Addgene plasmid #80587: pJOG294
Purpose: dummy module (ccdB) for 2nd generation recipient assembly
Depositing lab: Johannes Stuttmann. Depositing organization: Martin-Luther-Universitaet Halle-Wittenberg, Faculty of Medicine. Publication: Generation of chromosomal deletions in dicotyledonous plants employing a user-friendly genome editing toolkit. Ordon J, Gantner J, Kemna J, Schwalgun L, Reschke M, Streubel J, Boch J, Stuttmann J. Plant J. 2016 Aug 31. doi: 10.1111/tpj.13319. PubMed 27579989.
Backbone
  Vector backbone: pUC57
  Backbone size w/o insert (bp): 3000
  Total vector size (bp): 4200
  Modifications to backbone: BsaI site eliminated (in bla)
Growth in bacteria
  Bacterial resistance: Chloramphenicol and Ampicillin, 25 & 100 μg/mL
  Growth temperature: 37°C
  Growth strain: ccdB Survival
  Copy number: High Copy
Gene/Insert
  Gene/Insert name: ccdB
  Insert size (bp): 1500
  Mutation: BsaI site eliminated
Terms and licenses: Academic/Nonprofit Terms; Industry Terms: Not Available to Industry
How to cite: pJOG294 was a gift from Johannes Stuttmann (Addgene plasmid # 80587 ; http://n2t.net/addgene:80587 ; RRID:Addgene_80587)
