>Addgene plasmid #80587 | pJOG294 | addgene partial sequence | sequence record 153340 | ccdB-Fwd 5'-GCATGATGACCACCGATATG-3'
GTTATCGGGGAAGAAGTGGCTGATCTCAGCCACCGCGAAAATGACATCAAAAACGCCATTAACCTGATGT
TCTGGGGAATATAAATGTCAGGCTCCCTTATACACAGCCAGTCGGTCTCAGCTTTTGTCTTCAAAATCGG
ATCCCGGGCCCGTCGACTGCAGAGGCCTGCATGCAAGCTTGGCGTAATCATGGTCATAGCTGTTTCCTGT
GTGAAATTGTTATCCGCTCACAATTCCACACAACATACGAGCCGGAAGCATAAAGTGTAAAGCCTGGGGT
GCCTAATGAGTGAGCTAACTCACATTAATTGCGTTGCGCTCACTGCCCGCTTTCCAGTCGGGAAACCTGT
CGTGCCAGCTGCATTAATGAATCGGCCAACGCGCGGGGAGAGGCGGTTTGCGTATTGGGCGCTCTTCCGC
TTCCTCGCTCACTGACTCGCTGCGCTCGGTCGTTCGGCTGCGGCGAGCGGTATCAGCTCACTCAAAGGCG
GTAATACGGTTATCCACAGAATCAGGGGATAACGCAGGAAAGAACATGTGAGCAAAAGGCCAGCAAAAGG
CCAGGAACCGTAAAAAGGCCGCGTTGCTGGCGTTTTTCCATAGGCTCCGCCCCCCTGACGAGCATCACAA
AAATCGACGCTCAAGTCAGAGGTGGCGAAACCCGACAGGACTATAAAGATACCAGGCGTTTCCCCCTGGA
AGCTCCCTCGTGCGCTCTCCTGTTCCGACCCTGCCGCTTACCGGATACCTGTCCGCCTTTCTCCCTTCGG
GAAGCGTGGCGCTTTCTCATAGCTCACGCTGTAGGTATCTCAGTTCGGTGTAGGTCGTTCGCTCCAAGCT
GGGCTGTGTGCACGAACCCCCCGTTCAGCCCGACCGCTGCGCCTTATCCGGTAACTATCGTCTTGAGTCC
A
