>Addgene plasmid #80587 | pJOG294 | addgene partial sequence | sequence record 153342 | CAT-R 5'-GCAACTGACTGAAATGCCTC-3'
CCATTGGGATATATCAACGGTGGTATATCCAGTGATTTTTTTCTCCATTTTAGCTTCCTTAGCTCCTGAA
AATCTCGATAACTCAAAAAATACGCCCGGTAGTGATCTTATTTCATTATGGTGAAAGTTGGAACCTCTTA
CGTGCCGATCAACGTCTCGGTCTCTGCAATTGTCTTCAAAATCTAGATGCATTCGCGAGGTACCGAGCTC
GAATTCACTGGCCGTCGTTTTACAACGTCGTGACTGGGAAAACCCTGGCGTTACCCAACTTAATCGCCTT
GCAGCACATCCCCCTTTCGCCAGCTGGCGTAATAGCGAAGAGGCCCGCACCGATCGCCCTTCCCAACAGT
TGCGCAGCCTGAATGGCGAATGGCGCCTGATGCGGTATTTTCTCCTTACGCATCTGTGCGGTATTTCACA
CCGCATATGGTGCACTCTCAGTACAATCTGCTCTGATGCCGCATAGTTAAGCCAGCCCCGACACCCGCCA
ACACCCGCTGACGCGCCCTGACGGGCTTGTCTGCTCCCGGCATCCGCTTACAGACAAGCTGTGACCGTCT
CCGGGAGCTGCATGTGTCAGAGGTTTTCACCGTCATCACCGAAACGCGCGAGACGAAAGGGCCTCGTGAT
ACGCCTATTTTTATAGGTTAATGTCATGATAATAATGGTTTCTTAGACGTCAGGTGGCACTTTTCGGGGA
AATGTGCGCGGAACCCCTATTTGTTTATTTTTCTAAATACATTCAAATATGTATCCGCTCATGAGACAAT
AACCCTGATAAATGCTTCAATAATATTGAAAAAGGAAGAGTATGAGTATTCAACATTTCCGTGTCGCCCT
TATTCCCTTTTTTGCGGCATTTTGCCTTCCTGTTTTTGCTCACCCAGAAACGCTGGTGAAAGTAAAAGAT
GCTGAAGATCAGTTGGGTGCACGAGTGGGTTACATCGAACTGGATCTCAACAGCGGTAAGATCCTTGAGA
GTTTTCGCCCCGAAGAACGTTTT
